>Addgene plasmid #221885 | TH0901-pOCC177-FUS-wt_opt(Nhe) | addgene full sequence | sequence record 438945 | Addgene NGS Result
AGCTGCCACCATTTTGTTCGCCCAGGACTCTAGCTATAGTTCTAGTGGTTGGCTACGTATACTCCGGAAT
ATTAATAGATCATGGAGATAATTAAAATGATAACCATCTCGCAAATAAATAAGTATTTTACTGTTTTCGT
AACAGTTTTGTAATAAAAAAACCTATAAATATTCCGGATTATTCATACCGTCCCACCATCGGGCGCGGAT
CGCCACCATGGGCAGCAGCCATCACCATCACCATCACAGCAGCGGCAGAATGAAAATCGAAGAAGGTAAA
CTGGTAATCTGGATTAACGGCGATAAAGGCTATAACGGTCTCGCTGAAGTCGGTAAGAAATTCGAGAAAG
ATACCGGAATTAAAGTCACCGTTGAGCATCCGGATAAACTGGAAGAGAAATTCCCACAGGTTGCGGCAAC
TGGCGATGGCCCTGACATTATCTTCTGGGCACACGACCGCTTTGGTGGCTACGCTCAATCTGGCCTGTTG
GCTGAAATCACCCCGGACAAAGCGTTCCAGGACAAGCTGTATCCGTTTACCTGGGATGCCGTACGTTACA
ACGGCAAGCTGATTGCTTACCCGATCGCTGTTGAAGCGTTATCGCTGATTTATAACAAAGATCTGCTGCC
GAACCCGCCAAAAACCTGGGAAGAGATCCCGGCGCTGGATAAAGAACTGAAAGCGAAAGGTAAGAGCGCG
CTGATGTTCAACCTGCAAGAACCGTACTTCACCTGGCCGCTGATTGCTGCTGACGGGGGTTATGCGTTCA
AGTATGAAAACGGCAAGTACGACATTAAAGACGTGGGCGTGGATAACGCTGGCGCGAAAGCGGGTCTGAC
CTTCCTGGTTGACCTGATTAAAAACAAACACATGAATGCAGACACCGATTACTCCATCGCAGAAGCTGCC
TTTAATAAAGGCGAAACAGCGATGACCATCAACGGCCCGTGGGCATGGTCCAACATCGACACCAGCAAAG
TGAATTATGGTGTAACGGTACTGCCGACCTTCAAGGGTCAACCATCCAAACCGTTCGTTGGCGTGCTGAG
CGCAGGTATTAACGCCGCCAGTCCGAACAAAGAGCTGGCAAAAGAGTTCCTCGAAAACTATCTGCTGACT
GATGAAGGTCTGGAAGCGGTTAATAAAGACAAACCGCTGGGTGCCGTAGCGCTGAAGTCTTACGAGGAAG
AGTTGGTGAAAGATCCGCGTATTGCCGCCACTATGGAAAACGCCCAGAAAGGTGAAATCATGCCGAACAT
CCCGCAGATGTCCGCTTTCTGGTATGCCGTGCGTACTGCGGTGATCAACGCCGCCAGCGGTCGTCAGACT
GTCGATGAAGCCCTGAAAGACGCGCAGACTAATTCGAGCTCGAACAACAACAACAATAACAATAACAACA
ACAGCAGCGGCAGACTGGAAGTTCTGTTCCAGGGGCCGGCGGCCGCAATGGCCTCAAACGATTATACCCA
ACAAGCAACCCAAAGCTATGGGGCCTACCCCACCCAGCCAGGACAGGGCTATTCCCAGCAGAGCAGTCAG
CCCTACGGACAGCAGAGTTACAGTGGTTATAGCCAGTCCACGGACACTTCAGGCTATGGCCAGAGCAGCT
ATTCTTCTTATGGCCAGAGCCAGAACACAGGCTATGGAACTCAGTCAACTCCCCAGGGATATGGCTCGAC
TGGCGGCTATGGCAGTAGCCAGTCTAGCCAATCGTCTTACGGGCAGCAGTCCTCCTACCCTGGCTATGGC
CAGCAGCCAGCTCCCTCGAGCACCTCGGGAAGTTACGGTAGCAGTTCTCAGAGCAGCAGCTATGGGCAGC
CCCAGAGTGGGAGCTACAGCCAGCAGCCTAGCTATGGTGGACAGCAGCAAAGCTATGGACAGCAGCAAAG
CTATAATCCCCCTCAGGGCTATGGACAGCAGAACCAGTACAACAGCAGCTCCGGAGGTGGAGGTGGAGGT
GGAGGTGGAGGTAACTATGGCCAAGATCAATCCTCCATGAGTAGTGGTGGTGGCAGTGGTGGCGGTTATG
GCAATCAAGACCAGAGTGGTGGAGGTGGCAGCGGTGGCTATGGACAGCAGGCTAGCGACCGTGGAGGACG
AGGCAGGGGTGGATCCGGTGGCGGCGGCGGCGGCGGCGGTGGTGGTTATAACCGCAGCAGTGGTGGCTAT
GAACCCAGAGGTCGTGGAGGTGGCCGTGGAGGCAGAGGTGGCATGGGCGGAAGTGACCGTGGTGGCTTCA
ATAAATTTGGTGGCCCGCGGGACCAAGGATCACGTCATGACTCCGAACAGGATAATTCAGACAACAACAC
CATCTTTGTACAAGGCCTGGGTGAGAATGTTACAATTGAGTCTGTGGCTGATTACTTCAAGCAGATTGGT
ATTATTAAGACAAACAAGAAAACGGGACAGCCCATGATTAATCTCTACACAGACAGGGAAACTGGCAAGC
TGAAGGGAGAGGCAACGGTCTCTTTTGATGACCCACCTTCAGCTAAAGCAGCTATTGACTGGTTTGATGG
TAAAGAGTTCTCTGGAAATCCTATCAAGGTCTCATTTGCTACGCGTCGGGCAGACTTTAATCGGGGTGGT
GGCAATGGTCGTGGAGGCCGAGGGCGAGGAGGACCAATGGGCCGTGGAGGCTATGGAGGTGGTGGCAGTG
GTGGTGGTGGCCGAGGAGGATTTCCCAGTGGAGGTGGTGGCGGTGGAGGACAGCAGCGAGCCGGCGACTG
GAAGTGTCCTAATCCCACCTGTGAGAATATGAACTTCTCTTGGAGGAATGAATGCAACCAGTGTAAGGCC
CCTAAACCAGATGGCCCGGGAGGGGGACCAGGTGGCTCTCACATGGGGGGTAACTACGGGGATGATCGTC
GTGGTGGCAGAGGAGGCTATGATCGAGGCGGCTACCGGGGACGAGGCGGCGATCGCGGAGGCTTCCGAGG
CGGCCGGGGTGGTGGGGACAGAGGTGGCTTTGGCCCTGGCAAGATGGATTCCAGGGGTGAGCACAGACAG
GATCGCAGGGAGAGGCCGTATGGCGCGCCGGGATCCAGCAGCGGCAGAGAAAACTTGTATTTCCAGGGCA
TGGACAAAGACTGCGAAATGAAGCGCACCACCCTGGATAGCCCTCTGGGCAAGCTGGAACTGTCTGGGTG
CGAACAGGGCCTGCACCGTATCATCTTCCTGGGCAAAGGAACATCTGCCGCCGACGCCGTGGAAGTGCCT
GCCCCAGCCGCCGTGCTGGGCGGACCAGAGCCACTGATGCAGGCCACCGCCTGGCTCAACGCCTACTTTC
ACCAGCCTGAGGCCATCGAGGAGTTCCCTGTGCCAGCCCTGCACCACCCAGTGTTCCAGCAGGAGAGCTT
TACCCGCCAGGTGCTGTGGAAACTGCTGAAAGTGGTGAAGTTCGGAGAGGTCATCAGCTACAGCCACCTG
GCCGCCCTGGCCGGCAATCCCGCCGCCACCGCCGCCGTGAAAACCGCCCTGAGCGGAAATCCCGTGCCCA
TTCTGATCCCCTGCCACCGGGTGGTGCAGGGCGACCTGGACGTGGGGGGCTACGAGGGCGGGCTCGCCGT
GAAAGAGTGGCTGCTGGCCCACGAGGGCCACAGACTGGGCAAGCCTGGGCTGGGTTAATAGAAGCTTGTC
GAGAAGTACTAGAGGATCATAATCAGCCATACCACATTTGTAGAGGTTTTACTTGCTTTAAAAAACCTCC
CACACCTCCCCCTGAACCTGAAACATAAAATGAATGCAATTGTTGTTGTTAACTTGTTTATTGCAGCTTA
TAATGGTTACAAATAAAGCAATAGCATCACAAATTTCACAAATAAAGCATTTTTTTCACTGCATTCTAGT
TGTGGTTTGTCCAAACTCATCAATGTATCTTATCATGTCTGGATCTGATCACTGCTTGAGCCTAGGAGAT
CCGAACCAGATAAGTGAAAGCCTGCATCCGCAGATCTTAATTAATAAAACACGATACATTGTTATTAGTA
CATTTATTAAGCGCTAGATTCTGTGCGTTGTTGATTTACAGACAATTGTTGTACGTATTTTAATAATTCA
TTAAATTTATAATCTTTAGGGTGGTATGTTAGAGCGAAAATCAAATGATTTTCAGCGTCTTTATATCTGA
ATTTAAATATTAAATCCTCAATAGATTTGTAAAATAGGTTTCGATTAGTTTCAAACAAGGGTTGTTTTTC
CGAACCGATGGCTGGACTATCTAATGGATTTTCGCTCAACGCCACAAAACTTGCCAAATCTTGTAGCAGC
AATCTAGCTTTGTCGATATTCGTTTGTGTTTTGTTTTGTAATAAAGGTTCGACGTCGTTCAAAATATTAT
GCGCTTTTGTATTTCTTTCATCACTGTCGTTAGTGTACAATTGACTCGACGTAAACACGTTAAATAACGC
TTGGACATATTTAACATCGGGCGTGTTAGCTTTATTAGGCCGATTATCGTCGTCGTCCCAACCCTCGTCG
TTAGAAGTTGCTTCCGAAGACGATTTTGCCATAGCCACACGACGCCTATTAATTGTGTCGGCTAACACGT
CCGCGATCAAATTTGTAGTTGAGCTTTTTGGGCCTCATGGGCCTTCCGCTCACTGCCCGCTTTCCAGTCG
GGAAACCTGTCGTGCCAGCTGCATTAACATGGTCATAGCTGTTTCCTTGCGTATTGGGCGCTCTCCGCTT
CCTCGCTCACTGACTCGCTGCGCTCGGTCGTTCGGGTAAAGCCTGGGGTGCCTAATGAGCAAAAGGCCAG
CAAAAGGCCAGGAACCGTAAAAAGGCCGCGTTGCTGGCGTTTTTCCATAGGCTCCGCCCCCCTGACGAGC
ATCACAAAAATCGACGCTCAAGTCAGAGGTGGCGAAACCCGACAGGACTATAAAGATACCAGGCGTTTCC
CCCTGGAAGCTCCCTCGTGCGCTCTCCTGTTCCGACCCTGCCGCTTACCGGATACCTGTCCGCCTTTCTC
CCTTCGGGAAGCGTGGCGCTTTCTCATAGCTCACGCTGTAGGTATCTCAGTTCGGTGTAGGTCGTTCGCT
CCAAGCTGGGCTGTGTGCACGAACCCCCCGTTCAGCCCGACCGCTGCGCCTTATCCGGTAACTATCGTCT
TGAGTCCAACCCGGTAAGACACGACTTATCGCCACTGGCAGCAGCCACTGGTAACAGGATTAGCAGAGCG
AGGTATGTAGGCGGTGCTACAGAGTTCTTGAAGTGGTGGCCTAACTACGGCTACACTAGAAGAACAGTAT
TTGGTATCTGCGCTCTGCTGAAGCCAGTTACCTTCGGAAAAAGAGTTGGTAGCTCTTGATCCGGCAAACA
AACCACCGCTGGTAGCGGTGGTTTTTTTGTTTGCAAGCAGCAGATTACGCGCAGAAAAAAAGGATCTCAA
GAAGATCCTTTGATCTTTTCTACGGGGTCTGACGCTCAGTGGAACGAAAACTCACGTTAAGGGATTTTGG
TCATGAGATTATCAAAAAGGATCTTCACCTAGATCCTTTTAAATTAAAAATGAAGTTTTAAATCAATCTA
AAGTATATATGAGTAAACTTGGTCTGACAGTTACCAATGCTTAATCAGTGAGGCACCTATCTCAGCGATC
TGTCTATTTCGTTCATCCATAGTTGCCTGACTCCCCGTCGTGTAGATAACTACGATACGGGAGGGCTTAC
CATCTGGCCCCAGTGCTGCAATGATACCGCGAGAACCACGCTCACCGGCTCCAGATTTATCAGCAATAAA
CCAGCCAGCCGGAAGGGCCGAGCGCAGAAGTGGTCCTGCAACTTTATCCGCCTCCATCCAGTCTATTAAT
TGTTGCCGGGAAGCTAGAGTAAGTAGTTCGCCAGTTAATAGTTTGCGCAACGTTGTTGCCATTGCTACAG
GCATCGTGGTGTCACGCTCGTCGTTTGGTATGGCTTCATTCAGCTCCGGTTCCCAACGATCAAGGCGAGT
TACATGATCCCCCATGTTGTGCAAAAAAGCGGTTAGCTCCTTCGGTCCTCCGATCGTTGTCAGAAGTAAG
TTGGCCGCAGTGTTATCACTCATGGTTATGGCAGCACTGCATAATTCTCTTACTGTCATGCCATCCGTAA
GATGCTTTTCTGTGACTGGTGAGTACTCAACCAAGTCATTCTGAGAATAGTGTATGCGGCGACCGAGTTG
CTCTTGCCCGGCGTCAATACGGGATAATACCGCGCCACATAGCAGAACTTTAAAAGTGCTCATCATTGGA
AAACGTTCTTCGGGGCGAAAACTCTCAAGGATCTTACCGCTGTTGAGATCCAGTTCGATGTAACCCACTC
GTGCACCCAACTGATCTTCAGCATCTTTTACTTTCACCAGCGTTTCTGGGTGAGCAAAAACAGGAAGGCA
AAATGCCGCAAAAAAGGGAATAAGGGCGACACGGAAATGTTGAATACTCATACTCTTCCTTTTTCAATAT
TATTGAAGCATTTATCAGGGTTATTGTCTCATGAGCGGATACATATTTGAATGTATTTAGAAAAATAAAC
AAATAGGGGTTCCGCGCACATTTCCCCGAAAAGTGCCACCTAAATTGTAAGCGTTAATATTTTGTTAAAA
TTCGCGTTAAATTTTTGTTAAATCAGCTCATTTTTTAACCAATAGGCCGAAATCGGCAAAATCCCTTATA
AATCAAAAGAATAGACCGAGATAGGGTTGAGTGGCCGCTACAGGGCGCTCCCATTCGCCATTCAGGCTGC
GCAACTGTTGGGAAGGGCGTTTCGGTGCGGGCCTCTTCGCTATTACGCCAGCTGGCGAAAGGGGGATGTG
CTGCAAGGCGATTAAGTTGGGTAACGCCAGGGTTTTCCCAGTCACGACGTTGTAAAACGACGGCCAGTGA
GCGCGACGTAATACGACTCACTATAGGGCGAATTGGCGGAAGGCCGTCAAGGCCGTGACGTTAAAACTAT
TAAGCCATCCAATCGACCGTTAGTCGAATCAGGACCGCTGGTGCGAGAAGCCGCGAAGTATGGCGAATGC
ATCGTATAACGTGTGGAGTCCGCTCATTAGAGCGTCATGTTTAGACAAGAAAGCTACATATTTAATTGAT
CCCGATGATTTTATTGATAAATTGACCCTAACTCCATACACGGTATTCTACAATGGCGGGGTTTTGGTCA
AAATTTCCGGACTGCGATTGTACATGCTGTTAACGGCTCCGCCCACTATTAATGAAATTAAAAATTCCAA
TTTTAAAAAACGCAGCAAGAGAAACATTTGTATGAAAGAATGCGTAGAAGGAAAGAAAAATGTCGTGGAC
ATGCTGAACAACAAGATTAATATGCCTCCGTGTATAAAAAAAATATTGAACGATTTGAAAGAAAACAATG
TACCGCGCGGCGGTATGTACAGGAAGAGGTTTATACTAAACTGTTACATTGCAAACGTGGTTTCGTGTGC
CAAGTGTGAAAACCGATGTTTAATCAAGGCTCTGACGCATTTCTACAACCACGACTCCAAGTGTGTGGGT
GAAGTCATGCATCTTTTAATCAAATCCCAAGATGTGTATAAACCACCAAACTGCCAAAAAATGAAAACTG
TGGACAAGCTCTGTCCGTTTGCTGGCAACTGCAAGGGTCTCAATCCTATTTGTAATTATTGAATAATAAA
ACAATTATAAATGCTAAATTTGTTTTTTATTAACGATACAAACCAAACGCAACAAGAACATTTGTAGTAT
TATCTATAATTGAAAACGCGTAGTTATAATCGCTGAGGTAATATTTAAAATCATTTTCAAATGATTCACA
GTTAATTTGCGACAATATAATTTTATTTTCACATAAACTAGACGCCTTGTCGTCTTCTTCTTCGTATTCC
TTCTCTTTTTCATTTTTCTCCTCATAAAAATTAACATAGTTATTATCGTATCCATATATGTATCTATCGT
ATAGAGTAAATTTTTTGTTGTCATAAATATATATGTCTTTTTTAATGGGGTGTATAGTACCGCTGCGCAT
AGTTTTTCTGTAATTTACAACAGTGCTATTTTCTGGTAGTTCTTCGGAGTGTGTTGCTTTAATTATTAAA
TTTATATAATCAATGAATTTGGGATCGTCGGTTTTGTACAATATGTTGCCGGCATAGTACGCAGCTTCTT
CTAGTTCAATTACACCATTTTTTAGCAGCACCGGATTAACATAACTTTCCAAAATGTTGTACGAACCGTT
AAACAAAAACAGTTCACCTCCCTTTTCTATACTATTGTCTGCGAGCAGTTGTTTGTTGTTAAAAATAACA
GCCATTGTAATGAGACGCACAAACTAATATCACA
Features (pLannotate 1.2.2; 18 found; start..end, strand, type, name):
     79..170     +  promoter       polyhedrin promoter: polh from Autographa californica; promoter for the baculovirus polyhedrin gene
    230..247     +  CDS            7xHis (fragment): 6xHis affinity tag
    260..1360    +  CDS            MBP: maltose binding protein from E. coli; malE (mutated); This version of the gene does not encode a signal sequence, so MBP will remain in the cytosol.
   1448..3031    +  CDS            FUS: FUS_HUMAN - Also known as TLS. Experimental evidence at protein level: Swiss-Prot protein existence level 1. DNA/RNA-binding protein that plays a role in various cellular processes such as transcription regulation, RNA splicing, RNA transport, DNA repair and damage response (PubMed:27731383). Binds to nascent pre-mRNAs and acts as a molecular mediator between RNA polymerase II and U1 small nuclear ribonucleoprotein thereby coupling transcription and splicing (PubMed:26124092). Binds also its own pre- mRNA and autoregulates its expression; this autoregulation mechanism is mediated by non-sense-
   3080..3625    +  CDS            SNAP-tag®: human O6-alkylguanine-DNA-alkyltransferase variant that forms covalent bonds with benzylguanine derivatives fast-reacting variant, optimized for mammalian expression
   3655..3738    +  CDS            large T antigen (fragment): large T antigen from SV40 (simian virus 40)
   3761..3895    +  polyA_signal   SV40 poly(A) signal: SV40 polyadenylation signal
   3968..4340    +  3'UTR          polyhedrin 3' UTR: 3' UTR from the Autographa californica nucleopolyhedrovirus polyhedrin gene (Suzuki et al., 2006)
   4600..4647    -  CDS            lacI (fragment): lac repressor; lacI; The lac repressor binds to the lac operator to inhibit transcription in E. coli. This inhibition can be relieved by adding lactose or isopropyl-β-D-thiogalactopyranoside (IPTG).
   4684..4724    -  rep_origin     RSF ori (fragment): Plasmids containing the RSF 1030 origin of replication can be propagated in E. coli cells that contain additional plasmids with compatible origins.
   4802..5390    -  rep_origin     ori: high-copy-number ColE1/pMB1/pBR322/pUC origin of replication
   5561..6421    -  CDS            AmpR: β-lactamase; bla; confers resistance to ampicillin, carbenicillin, and related antibiotics
   6422..6526    -  promoter       AmpR promoter: bla
   6552..6683    -  rep_origin     M13 ori (fragment): M13 bacteriophage origin of replication; arrow indicates direction of (+) strand synthesis
   6704..6860    -  CDS            lacZα (fragment): LacZα fragment of β-galactosidase; lacZ fragment
   6869..6887    +  promoter       T7 promoter: promoter for bacteriophage T7 RNA polymerase
   6990..7619    +  CDS            LEF-2: LEF2_NPVAC - Experimental evidence at protein level: Swiss-Prot protein existence level 1. Plays an essential role in viral DNA replication. Does not seem to participate in the initiation step but is rather important for the amplification of DNA. Also required for expression from the vp39 and polh promoters. From Autographa californica nuclear polyhedrosis virus (AcMNPV).
   7660..8265    +  CDS            ORF603: baculovirus ORF603 protein
