[The description below was written by a language model from this plasmid's Addgene catalogue record and pLannotate feature annotations shown in this document.]
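Description:
TH0901-pOCC177-FUS-wt_opt(Nhe) is an insect-expression shuttle (transfer) vector built on the pOEM1 backbone and intended for generating recombinant baculovirus with the FlashBac bacmid system. The sequenced record is 8,294 nt. In E. coli it is maintained as a high-copy plasmid through a ColE1/pUC-type origin and selected with ampicillin via the β-lactamase gene and its bla promoter. The feature table also picks up small remnants of cloning-vector history (fragments of an M13 origin, lacZα, lacI and an RSF origin, plus a T7 promoter), which appear to be backbone leftovers rather than functional parts of the payload.

The expression cassette is driven by the Autographa californica polyhedrin (PH) promoter, a very late baculoviral promoter that gives strong expression in infected insect cells. It encodes a single fusion protein: an N-terminal 6xHis tag and cytosolic maltose-binding protein, a PreScission protease site, wild-type human FUS (1,584 bp; the name suggests an optimised coding sequence and the record gives a synthetic origin), then a TEV site and a C-terminal SNAP-tag. His and MBP support affinity purification, and MBP is commonly used to aid solubility. The two protease sites allow the flanking tags to be removed, and the SNAP-tag permits covalent labelling with benzylguanine-derivatised dyes. The insert was cloned between NotI and AscI sites. An SV40 poly(A) signal and the polyhedrin 3' UTR follow the cassette. On the other side of the cassette lie baculoviral LEF-2 and ORF603 sequences, which in transfer vectors of this type serve as homology for recombination into the viral genome. The associated work concerns phase separation of prion-like RNA-binding proteins, consistent with use for producing purified, labellable FUS.
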