Addgene plasmid #221885: TH0901-pOCC177-FUS-wt_opt(Nhe)
Purpose: Shuttle vector for baculovirus production, using FlashBac bacmid
Depositing lab: Anthony Hyman. Depositing organization: Max Planck Institute of Molecular Cell Biology and Genetics. Publication: A Molecular Grammar Governing the Driving Forces for Phase Separation of Prion-like RNA Binding Proteins. Wang J, Choi JM, Holehouse AS, Lee HO, Zhang X, Jahnel M, Maharana S, Lemaitre R, Pozniakovsky A, Drechsel D, Poser I, Pappu RV, Alberti S, Hyman AA. Cell. 2018 Jul 26;174(3):688-699.e16. doi: 10.1016/j.cell.2018.06.006. Epub 2018 Jun 28. PubMed 29961577.
Backbone
  Vector backbone: pOEM1
  Vector type: Insect Expression
Growth in bacteria
  Bacterial resistance: Ampicillin, 100 μg/mL
  Growth temperature: 37°C
  Growth strain: DH5alpha
  Copy number: High Copy
Gene/Insert
  Gene/Insert name: FUS
  Species: H. sapiens (human)
  Insert size (bp): 1584
  Mutation: wt
  Entrez Gene: FUS (a.k.a. ALS6, ETM4, FUS1, HNRNPP2, POMP75, TLS, altFUS)
  Promoter: PH promoter
  Tag / fusion protein: 6xHis-MBP-PreScission (N terminal on insert); TEV-SNAP-tag (C terminal on insert)
  Cloning method: Restriction Enzyme; 5′ cloning site NotI (unknown if destroyed); 3′ cloning site AscI (unknown if destroyed)
Resource information
  A portion of this plasmid was derived from a plasmid made by: Synthetic
Terms and licenses: Academic/Nonprofit Terms; Industry Terms: Not Available to Industry
How to cite: TH0901-pOCC177-FUS-wt_opt(Nhe) was a gift from Anthony Hyman (Addgene plasmid # 221885 ; http://n2t.net/addgene:221885 ; RRID:Addgene_221885)
